>Addgene plasmid #110667 | pCHKU33.2-2.2 | depositor full sequence | sequence record 208190 | pCHKU33.2-2.2 sequence 17120 bps
TATCTAAAAATTGCCTTATGATCCGTCTCTCCGGTTACAGCCTGTGTAACTGATTAATCCTGCCTTTCTA
ATCACCATTCTAATGTTTTAATTAAGGGATTTTGTCTTCATTAACGGCTTTCGCTCATAAAAATGTTATG
ACGTTTTGCCCGCAGGCGGGAAACCATCCACTTCACGAGACTGATCTCCTCTGCCGGAACACCGGGCATC
TCCAACTTATAAGTTGGAGAAATAAGAGAATTTCAGATTGAGAGAATGAAAAAAAAAAAAAAAAAAAAGG
CAGAGGAGAGCATAGAAATGGGGTTCACTTTTTGGTAAAGCTATAGCATGCCTATCACATATAAATAGAG
TGCCAGTAGCGACTTTTTTCACACTCGAAATACTCTTACTACTGCTCTCTTGTTGTTTTTATCACTTCTT
GTTTCTTCTTGGTAAATAGAATATCAAGCTACAAAAAGCATACAATCAACTATCAACTATTAACTATATC
GTAATACACAATGTTTTCAAGTCTCTTGTTGCTCAACCTATTGCCTCTGGCCATCGCGGCTCCAGCCAAG
CGAGCTGAGCCGGCACCACTCCTTGTCCCACGAGGTGACACTATCCCCGACAAGTATATTGTCAAGTACA
AAGAGACATTTGATATGTCAGCTGCCGACATCACCATCAAGGAATACCATGCCAAGGCGGAGAAAACGTA
CTCTCACGTCTTCAACGGATTCGCTGGCGCGTTGAACGCGACGTCCATTGAGACGCTTCGTAATCATCCT
GCTGTTGATTTTATTGAAAACGATGCCACTGTCAAGATTAGCGCATTTGTCGAACAGCCGGGTGCCCCTT
GGGGTCTGTCTCGCATTTCGCACCGACAGCGCGGAGCAAGTAGCTACGCCTATGATGACAGTGCCGGTGA
AGGCACATGCGCGTATGTTATCGATACTGGAGTCGAGGCTTCGCATCCGAAATTCGAAGGTCGAGCCGAG
TTTACTAGGTCCTTTGTTGCCGGAGAGACTTCTGATCGCAACGGTCATGGCACCCACGTGGCCGGAACCA
TTGGCAGTAAAGACTTTGGCGTGGCTAAGAAAACCAAAATCCGTGGAATCAAGGTTCTGAGTGACCAAGG
CAGCGGCGATTACTCCGGCATTCTTGCCGGTATGGACTTTGCTATCCAAGACTCTCGAGAACGACCCTGC
CCCAAGGGCGTCGTCGCCAACATGAGCTTGGGAGGCGGCTATTCAGCTGCCATCAATCAGGCTGCTGCAA
AGATGATCCAGTCTGGTGTATTCCTTGCTGTTGCGGCAGGAAACGACGCGAAGGATGCCTCCCAAACGTC
CCCTGCCTCTGAGCCTAGTGTATGCACTGTAGGAGCAACGGATTCTTCTGATAGACTTTCCTCCTTTTCA
AACTTCGGGCCTGCTGTTGACATTCTTGCCCCTGGAAGCGATATCCTGTCAACTTGGATAGGTGGCGCTA
CTAAATCTATCTCTGGTACTTCCATGGCCACGCCACATATTGTTGGTCTTGGTGCCTACTTGGCTTCTTT
GGAAGGCTTCCCCGGTGCACAGGCTCTTTGCGAAAGAATTCGCTCCCTGGCTACAAAAAATACTATTAGC
GGTGTCCCAGGAGGAACTGTCAATTTGCTTGCTTTCAACGGGAATCCATCTGGATAAGCGGATCTCTTAT
GTCTTTACGATTTATAGTTTTCATTATCAAGTATGCCTATATTAGTATATAGCATCTTTAGATGACAGTG
TTCGAAGTTTCACGAATAAAAGATAATATTCTACTTTTTGCTCCCACCGCGTTTGCTAGCACGAGTGAAC
ACCATCCCTCGCCTGTGAGTTGTACCCATTCCTCTAAACTGTAGACATGGTAGCTTCAGCAGTGTTCGTT
ATGTACGGCATCCTCCAACAAACAGTCGGTTATAGTTTGTCCTGCTCCTCTGAATCGTCTCCCTCGATAT
TTCTCATTTTCCTTCGCATGCCAGCATTGAAATGATCGAAGTTCAATGATGAAACGGTAATTCTTCTGTC
ATTTACTCATCTCATCTCATCAAGTTATATAATTCTATACGGATGTAATTTTTCACTTTTCGTCTTGACG
TCCACCCTATAATTTCAATTATTGAACCCTCACGATCCAGTTCTCCAGTGACACAGCCTTTATCTGGTCA
AACCTTTCTTTCTAATCACCTATGCTGATGCTTAATTAAGGGATTTTTGTCTCCATCAACGGCATGCGCC
CAAAAATGACGTTTTTTTTAACCCATAGACACGAAACTACCCATTTTCCACCGGCCTGACCTACCACCGG
AACAACGGCCATCTCCAACTTGCAAGTTGGGGAAATTAAGAGCATCGCAGGTTTAATGGAAGAAAAAAAA
AAGGTACAGCACAGCGCAAATGGAGTTAGTTCCCTTATGTCACACACTCACACACAGTCGGTCAGATCAA
GCATACTGGGTGCGTATAAATAGAGTGGCCATTGCCACCCTGTTTATCTCAAAATCTGTCTTGTTAGTGG
TCTTCTCCCTTTTTCAGGTTACAATTCTCTTGTTTCTACTTAGTATATAAGTATATCAAGCTATATTAAG
CATACTATCAACTGTCAACTCTATCCTCAAAATACAATACAAAATGTGGCGCATCCCAACGGACACCCCT
CAAACTTCCACTCCCAACGGACGCACCAAGCTCCAGGAAGTCACCCCAGAAACCCCCTTGGACGAAATCT
TCCAAAAGTGGGGAGAAGATGGCGCCCTTGTCATCAAAGGCCTCCTCACCCCTGGTCAAGTAGCCGAATT
CACCTCTGAAATCGAACAAGTCATTGAAAAAACTCGGCGTGGCGCTCTGCTGGACCACCCGCTCCTTCAA
GCCTTTCACGGCCGCCGAACGAAGCGCGCCGCCGGTCTCGCCAACCATAGCAAGGTGTTTCGCGAGAACC
TTCTCGAGAACGACCTAGTTCATGCCATATGCCACCGCAACTACACTACGGGAGGCAACGCCGGCGATTA
CTGGCTGTCCACGGGGTCAACTTTGTTTGCCGGCGGTCCGCAGGACCCGCAGGAGCTGCATCGAGACTTG
AACAACTACCCTCCTGCCGTCTTGCTTGGCCCAGACTTTGACGATGTGCAAATGAACTTTCTGATTGCCC
TCAGCCCGTTCAGGGAGGACAACGGCGCGACCCGGGTCATCCCAGGGAGTCAGAAGTGGCCCTTTGACCA
GCGCGGCAACCAGGAAATGACGATCCCGGCCATCATGGACCCGGGCGACTGCCTCCTTTTGAGTGGCAAG
GTCGTGCACGGCATGGGTGCGAATACAACCACGGAGGAGCGAAAGGCATTGCAGCTGTCTGTTTGCGCAG
GCTATCTGACGCCATCCGAGGCGCATCCGAGCATTGTCACCCTAGAGACTGCCAAGAAGCTGTCTCCAAG
GGCGCAGCGATTTTTGGGTTTCCGGTCCCAGTACCCTAGGGGGTCACCTGGATTGTGGACCAAGGATTAC
ACTGAGCTGGCTTTGCATTTGGAACTGGATGATCTTGATGGCCTGATGGTTTATCTTCGTGACCTTGCGA
AAAGTCATCCAGTTGAAGACCCGGTTGGCAAATTGTTTTAGACAAATCGCTCTTAAATATATACCTAAAG
AACATTAAAGCTATATTATAAGCAAAGATACGTAAATTTTGCTTATATTATTATACACATATCATATTTC
TATATTTTTAAGATTTGGTTATATAATGTACGTAATGCAAAGGAAATAAATTTTATACATTATTGAACAG
CGTCCAAGTAACTACATTATGTGCACTAATAGTTTAGCGTCGTGAAGACTTTATTGTGTCGCGAAAAGTA
AAAATTTTAAAAATTAGAGCACCTTGAACTTGCGAAAAAGGTTCTCATCAACTGTTTAAAAGGAGGATAT
CAGGTCCTATTTCTGACAAACAATATACAAATTTAGTTTCAAAGATGAATCAGTGCGCGAAGGACATAAC
TCATTCAATTCAATTCATCATTTTTTTTTTATTCTTTTTTTTGATTTCGGTTTCTTTGAAATTTTTTTGA
TTCGGTAATCTCCGAACAGAAGGAAGAACGAAGGAAGGAGCACAGACTTAGATTGGTATATATACGCATA
TGTAGTGTTGAAGAAACATGAAATTGCCCAGTATTCTTAACCCAACTGCACAGAACAAAAACCTGCAGGA
AACGAAGATAAATCATGTCGAAAGCTACATATAAGGAACGTGCTGCTACTCATCCTAGTCCTGTTGCTGC
CAAGCTATTTAATATCATGCACGAAAAGCAAACAAACTTGTGTGCTTCATTGGATGTTCGTACCACCAAG
GAATTACTGGAGTTAGTTGAAGCATTAGGTCCCAAAATTTGTTTACTAAAAACACATGTGGATATCTTGA
CTGATTTTTCCATGGAGGGCACAGTTAAGCCGCTAAAGGCATTATCCGCCAAGTACAATTTTTTACTCTT
CGAAGACAGAAAATTTGCTGACATTGGTAATACAGTCAAATTGCAGTACTCTGCGGGTGTATACAGAATA
GCAGAATGGGCAGACATTACGAATGCACACGGTGTGGTGGGCCCAGGTATTGTTAGCGGTTTGAAGCAGG
CGGCAGAAGAAGTAACAAAGGAACCTAGAGGCCTTTTGATGTTAGCAGAATTGTCATGCAAGGGCTCCCT
ATCTACTGGAGAATATACTAAGGGTACTGTTGACATTGCGAAGAGCGACAAAGATTTTGTTATCGGCTTT
ATTGCTCAAAGAGACATGGGTGGAAGAGATGAAGGTTACGATTGGTTGATTATGACACCCGGTGTGGGTT
TAGATGACAAGGGAGACGCATTGGGTCAACAGTATAGAACCGTGGATGATGTGGTCTCTACAGGATCTGA
CATTATTATTGTTGGAAGAGGACTATTTGCAAAGGGAAGGGATGCTAAGGTAGAGGGTGAACGTTACAGA
AAAGCAGGCTGGGAAGCATATTTGAGAAGATGCGGCCAGCAAAACTAAAAAACTGTATTATAAGTAAATG
CATGTATACTAAACTCACAAATTAGAGCTTCAATTTAATTATATCAGTTATTACCCTATGCGGTGTGAAA
TACCGCACAGATGCGTAAGGAGAAAATACCGCATCAGGATAGGAAAAAACCGAGCTTCCTTTCATCCGGC
GCGGCTGTGTTCTACATATCACTGAAGCTCCGGGTATTTTAAGTTATACAAGGGAAAGATGCCGGCTAGA
CTAGCAAGTTTTAGGCTGCTTAACATTATGGATAGGCGGATAAAGGGCCCAAACAGGATTGTAAAGCTTA
GACGCTTCTGGTTGGACAATGGTACGTTTGTGTATTAAGTAAGGCTTGGCTGGGGATAGCAACATTGGGC
AGAGTATAGAAGACCACAAAAAAAAGGTATATAAGGGCAGAGAAGTCTTTGTAATGTGTGTAACTTCTCT
TCCATGTGTAATCAGTATTTCTACTTACTTCTTAAATATACAGAAGTAAGACAGATAACCAACAGCCTTT
CCCAGATATACATATATATCTTTATTTCAGCTTAAACAATAATTATATTTGTTTAACTCAAAAATAAAAA
AAAAAAACCAAACTCACGCAACTAATTATTCCATAATAAAATAACAACATGGCCAAATCCTATCATTTGT
CCTTGGATATTGCTAAAGGCATCCCTAAGACTCTCCTTCTCAACCGACAACCCTCAATCTCTCACCTGAG
AGCAAAAGAAGGACGTGTGGATCACTCGATGATGAAGCGACCCGAGGATTTTCGCGGAAAGGCAAGTTTT
CTGCTCTGCGGGGATACCGTCTTTGTTACCGGGGGGTCTGGGGGATTGGGCAAAGCCATATCCCAGCAGT
TAGCAGCCCGAGGGGCCCATATCACAATTTTCTCCCGCAGGCCAGACGCACTTGCCAGGGCCAGAGAGGA
GATACTTTCCAAGTGTTTGACTGGGGATCAGGAGGTCAATACCGTCGCCATCGACATGGCGGATGCTTCA
AAGGTTGACGAAGCATTTAGAAAACAGCCTCGGATTGCTGACGTCTTGTACTGTGTTGCCGGCGGTAACC
ATGCTGAGAACGGATTTCTCGTAGATATTAAGGCACAGGCTCTTGAAAGTTGCATGCGGAACAACTACTT
TACCGCCGTGTACGCAGCCAAGTCTCTGCTCGACATATGGACAGAGGATGATTTGAAAGGACCCATTCAT
CCCCGCCCTGACCCCAGGATACGTCAGATTGTCTTTGTCACAAGCGCCGCCGCGTTTTTGGGTTCTCCGG
GCTCCATTTCTTACACTCCGGCCAAGTGTGCAACCCGCGCCTTTGCGGATACTCTGCGGTTGGAAGTGCT
GCGGTACTGCTGCCCCGAGTCGACCTACTCGATCCACTGCGCCTTTCCAGGGGACTTTGTATCCCCTGGA
TTTGTCTTCGAACAGAAGACCAAGACGAATCTCACAAAGCGCATTCAGGGTCTCGACGGCTACACCATGT
CGGAGCTCGAAGCTCGGTTCCCATCTTCGGACAAGATCGCTTCACTCATCACTTCCGCCGTGGACAGGGG
CGATTTCATCATCTGTGACGGCTCGCTGGCTGGCTCATTGCTCTTCACCAACATGATTGGGCCGTCACCA
AAGAGGGGATTGGGCATTGTGGATTCTTTGCTTTCTGTATTTACCGGGTGTCTTCTCTGGCCATATCTCA
GGTGGAAATGGGAGTCCATGACCCGCAAGGACGGCGAAGAGCACAGAAGAGCTAGGTGAAGTGCTTTTAA
CTAAGAATTATTAGTCTTTTCTGCTTATTTTTTCATCATAGTTTAGAACACTTTATATTAACGAATAGTT
TATGAATCTATTTAGGTTTAAAAATTGATACAGTTTTATAAGTTACTTTTTCAAAGACTCGTGCTGTCTA
TTGCATAATGCACTGGAAGGGGAAAAAAAAGGTGCACACGCGTGGCTTTTTCTTGAATTTGCAGTTTGAA
AAATAACTACATGGATGATAAGAAAACATGGAGTACAGTCACTTTGAGAACCTTCAATCAGCTGGTAACG
TCTTCGTTAATTGGATACTCAAAAAAGATGGATAGCATGAATCACAAGATGGAAGGAAATGCGGGCCACG
ACCACAGTGATATGCATATGGGAGATGGAGATGATACCTCCATTGGGCCGATGAAGTTAGTCGACGGATA
GAAGCGGTTGTCCCCTTTCCCGGCGAGCCGGCAGTCGGGCCGAGGTTCGGATAAATTTTGTATTGTGTTT
TGATTCTGTCATGAGTATTACTTATGTTCTCTTTAGGTAACCCCAGGTTAATCAATCACAGTTTCATACC
GGCTAGTATTCAAATTATGACTTTTCTTCTGCAGTGTCAGCCTTACGACGATTATCTATGAGCTTTGAAT
ATAGTTTGCCGTGATTCGTATCTTTAATTGGATAATAAAATGCGAAGGATCGATGACCCTTATTATTATT
TTTCTACACTGGCTACCGATTTAACTCATCTTCTTGAAAGTATATAAGTAACAGTAAAATATACCGTACT
TCTGCTAATGTTATTTGTCCCTTATTTTTCTTTTCTTGTCTTATGCTATAGTACCTAAGAATAACGACTA
TTGTTTTGAACTAAACAAAGTAGTAAAAGCACATAAAAGAATTAAGAAAATGGATTTCCTGGCGGATTTT
ATCAAGGCTCAGAAGATCAAGGGGCCCCAGATGAAAGATGCCCCAACCTTCTACCGCAACCTCGAGGAGG
CTTTGGACCTCCGGCGATCCGATCATGGCATGTTCACCAACGGTATGAAGAGTCCCTGGAAGTCAGGCAA
GGCCGTCGACTTTTGCTCCAACGATCTTCTGTCCCTGGGAAAGACGGGACTGCTTCGCAAGGAGTTCCTC
AACGAGCTGGGCCGTAACTCCGACTTCCCCATCTATGCAGGAGGTTCGCGCCTGGTGGACGGGAACTACG
ATTACATTGAACAAGTTGAGCAGGAAATTGCCGCCTTCCACGGCGCTGAGATGTCACTCATTGTCGGCTC
CGGTTTCGAGGCTAACAATGCCATCTACTCGGCAATCCCACGCCCCGGCGACGCCATAGTCTACGACGAG
CTCGTCCACGCCAGCGTCCATGACGGCATGACGCACTCGCTGGCCTTGACCAAGGTTGCCTTCCGCCATA
ATGATGTCGACGCCTTGAGAGATGCGCTAGTAGAACTTGTCGACTCACAGCCCTTGATCAAGGACGGCTC
GCGCACGGTTCTTATATCCGTCGAGTCCGTGTACAGCATGGATGGTGACGTTTGCCCTCTACGCGAGATG
CTTGAGATTTCCCGCGAAGTGTGCCCCAAGATGAATTTTGCTTTTATTGTCGACGAAGCCCATGCTACGG
GGATAATTGGCCCCAAGGGCGTAGGACTTGTCAGTCTCTTAGGTCTCGAGAAGGAGATTGCTATTCGACT
CCATACATATGGAAAGGCTTTGGCCTCGACAGGAGCCGCCATTTTGAGCAACGGAACGGTTCGAACGGCT
CTGCTCAATTTTGCCCGCTCCGTCATCTACACCACTGGCCCTTCCTTTCCTTCGGTTGCATGTATTCGAG
CAGCCTACAACTTGATGCGCAACGGAGAAACGACAAAGTTACAAAACAGCATCCAGCATCTCGTGAAGCA
CTTTTTCGAAACCATCACGTCGAACCCTGTGTGGGAAAAAGCCAGCGAGATGGGGATTCTGGCCATCCCT
CTGGTCGACGATTGGGAAGGACGCGAGTTCCAGACGCACATTGTACCCCTCTGGACACGGCAGCGGTATA
ACTGGTGGCTCGTATTCCATCTGCAGTTGGCGGGAATTGCGGCCGTCCCCATTGACTACCCCACGGTTCC
AAAGGGCCAGAGCAGGATTCGGATCATGGTTCATAGCGCCAACACGGAGGCCGAGGTCGATTTTCTTGCC
AGCACCATATGTGAATGGGCACAAGAGATGATTGGCATTGAGGAGTCGGGGGAGGTCAAGGGAAAGACGC
CCAAAGCCGCTCAGAAAATCTACGCCTTGATGGCTGCTGCTAGCGCTTGAATTTAACTCCTTAAGTTACT
TTAATGATTTAGTTTTTATTATTAATAATTCATGCTCATGACATCTCATATACACGTTTATAAAACTTAA
ATAGATTGAAAATGTATTAAAGATTCCTCAGGGATTCGATTTTTTTGGAAGTTTTTGTTTTTTTTTCCTT
GAGATGCTGTAGTATTTGGGAACAATTATACAATCGAAAGATATATGCTTACATTCGACCGTTTTAGCCG
TGATCATTATCCTATAGTAACATAACCTGAAGCATAACTGACACTACTATCATCAATACTTGTCACATGA
GAACTCTGTGAATAATTAGGCCACTGAAATTTGATGCCTGAAGGACCGGCATCACGGATTTTCGATAAAG
CACTTAGTATCACACTAATTGGCTTTTCGCTAGTCTTATCTAAAAATTGCCTTTATAGTCCGTCTCTCCA
GTCACGGCCTGTGTAACTGATTAATCCTGCCTTTCTAATCACCATTCTACTGTTTAATTAAGGGATTTTG
TCTTCATCAACGGCTTCCGCCCAAAAAAAAGTATGACGTTTTGCCCGCAGGCGTGAAGCTGCCCATCTTC
ACGGGCCTGACCTCCTCTGCCGGAACACCGGCCATCTCCAACTCATAAATTGGAGAAATAAGAGAATTTC
AGATTTTCAGAGGATGAAAAAAAAAAGGTAGAGAGCATAAAAATGGGGTTCACTTTTTGGCAAAGTTACA
GTATGCTTATTACATATAAATAGAGTGCCGATAATGGCTTTTTTTCATCTTCGAAATACGCTTGCTACTG
CTCTTCCAGCGTTTTTATTACTTCTTTCTTGTTTCTCCTTAGTATATAAAATATCAAGCTACAACAAGCA
TACAATCAACTGTCAACTGTCAATTATATTATAATACACTATGCTCGGCTTTGCCAAAACCCTTCTTCTT
GCTACCCAGCTGGCATATTTTGCCAGTGCGTCGCCCACCCTCAACAATAACAATAAGCTTACGAGCAAAT
GGCCCGTGTGTATCCCTCCCCCAACACAAGTCTCAACCAAGCGAACGCCGACTGAGAAGCGAGACGCCAG
CGTTACGACTCCGTTGCCCACCCAGCCAGGCATGGTTGGCAACTGCAACAAGTTCTGCTGGATAGAGAAT
GGCGACATCTGCGGGCAGATTGCTGAGAGCAATGACATTTCCACTAAGCAATTCATCCAATGGAACAAAG
GCGCTGGTCCGGATTGCCTCACTCTCTGGGCGAAAACATATGGTTGCGTGGGCGTTACGGACTCGTAAGC
GAATTTCTTATGATTTATGATTTTTATTATTAAATAAGTTATAAAAAAAATAAGTGTATACAAATTTTAA
AGTGACTCTTAGGTTTTAAAACGAAAATTCTTATTCTTGAGTAACTCTTTCCTGTAGGTCAGGTTGCTTT
CTCAGGTATAGCATGAGGTCGCTCTTATTGACCACACCTCTACCGGCATGCCTCTCAAATCTTTTAGCGC
CAAGGACTCCAACTAATTGTATCTTGAATTTGCCTTTACGATCCGTTTGTCCAGTCACGGCATGTATATC
TTATTAATCCTGCCTTTCTAATCACGTATTCTAATGTTCAATTAAGGGATTTTATCTTCATCAACGGCTC
CCACGCAAAAAATGACGTTTTGCACACAGACACGAAATACACCTTCCACCGGAACAACGGCCATCTCCAA
CTTATAAGTTGGGGAAATAAGACAATTTCAGACTTCAGAGAATGAAAAAAAAAAAAGGTACATCACAGAT
GGGGTTCAGGTTTGCTACAATTGCAGGGAGCCTGTCACATATAAATAGACCTCCAGTGATGATATCTTTC
AGTCTTCAAACGTCTCTTGTCACAGTTCTGGTCGTTCTATATCACATCTCTCTTGGTTCTACTTATTGTC
TATAATATCAAGCTACAGCAAGCATACAATCAACTATCTACCATACCATAATACACAATGGATCAACAAC
CAGAACCGGACCACGGACAAAATATCAGGCGAAGGCGTAGTCGGCAGTCGTCTGCGGCGCCGTCCGTCCA
GCTAGAAGCGAATGCAGCTCCTGCTTTACCTCAACGGGCAGGACGGCCGCTTTCCTTTTGGCTCGCCTTT
TCCGGTCTATGTATCAACACGTTTCTCTTCGCTCTCGACTCGTCCACTCTCTCCGTGGCTCTTCCAGCCA
TTGCGCACGAGTTGCATGGCACAACTTTCGAGTCGTTCTGGGCCGGAATCGCGTACCTTCTTTGCGTGGT
CATCACCCAGCCATTGTACACCTCACTGTCCGACGTCTTCGGTCGCAAGCCTCTGCTCTATGCCGCTCTC
CTGCTCTTTGCCATCGGCTCGCTAGTCTTTGGTCTTGCCAAGAACATGACGTATATCATTGTCGGCCGAG
CGTTTCAGGGCTTTGGGGGCGGGGGTATGGATCTGCTAAGCGAGATCATCATAACGGATATAACGACGCT
GCAGGAGCGTGCCATGTTTCTCGGGCTGCTGGCTATTCCCATCGCCATTGGGACCATCATCGGTCCAACT
ATCGGCGCCGTCTTCAGCGAATTCATCTCTTGGCGATGGATCGGCTACGCAAACTTGCCCTTTGTCGGAG
TCTCGTTCCCCATCACATTCTTTTTCCTTCGTCTCCGTACGGTCAACGACTCCCTCATGGACGATGTGAA
GAGGCTGGATTGGGGTGGCATGGCTCTCTCCTTCACCGGAATGATTCTTTTCGTGCTACCTCTTAGTTGG
GGCGGCGCCTTGTACTCGTGGGCCTCATGGCAGACACTTGTCCCGTTGATTATGGGAATCCTTATTCTGG
TTGGTTACTTTGCCTACGAGTCACTACCCGCCGCTCCGATCATGCCCTATCGATTGCTACGATCTACAAC
AGCCAAGGCGACACTGCTGGGGAACTTTATGCAAGGCTTCGTTCTCTTCCCGCTGCAACAGTACTTGTTG
CTCTTGTTCCAGGCAGTCTACCTACTGAGCCAAATCGACACGGCTGTGGAGCTGCTCCCTACCAGCATCA
CATGCGTCTTGGCCGCCAGTGGTGTGGTCATCACCATAGGTCTACTCAAATCTGGATATCTATGGAGTAT
CAGACTGTTCTGGGTTGTCCTCACAGTGGGCACCGGCCTTGTCGCCCTGTTAGATGAAGGCTCCCCCCGT
GCTATGCGAATGGCCATCCCCATCATCTGGGGCGCGGGTATAGGCGCATTGTTGCGTCTCCTCCACCTTC
CAATGCAAGCAAGTGTCGAAAACGTGGATGACACGGGGCTGGCCGTCGGGCTCGTCCTTTGGTTTCGCCT
GGTGGGAGGCCTCCTCGGACTCGCCGTCTCATCCTCAATATTTATCAGTGTCTTTGCCAAGTCCATTGCC
GGCGTTGACAACCTCCCCGAGTCTCTTGCTCCCCTGAGAGAAGCGAGCCGGGCCATTAGCTTTATACCAA
CGCTGAGGGATCTGGGTCTTTCCCGGGACGTGTTGGGCCTAGTCTTGGGAGCTTACCACAAAGCTTTCCA
GACAGTATTTTACGCAATGACTGCCTTTGGCGGTGTTGGTTTCGTAAGCTCACTATTTACCAAGGAGCTC
ACTCTGCAGAAAAGCGACCTTGGCCGGCAGGCGTTTGAGGGACAGCAATTATTACCCTAAGGAGATTGAT
AAGACTTTTCTAGTTGCATATCTTTTATATTTAAATCTTATCTATTAGTTAATTTTTTGTAATTTATCCT
TATATATAGTCTGGTTATTCTAAAATATCATTTCAGTATCTAAAAATTCCCCTCTTTTTTCAGTTATATC
TTAACAGGCGACAGTCCAAATGTTGATTTATCCCAGTCCGATTCATCAGGGTTGTGAAGCATTTTGTCAA
TGGTCGAAATCACATCAGTAATAGTGCCTCTTACTTGCCTCATAGAATTTCTTTCTCTTAACGTCACCGT
TTGGTCTTTTATAGTTTCGAAATCTATGGTGATACCAAATGGTGTTCCCAATTCATCGTTACGGGCGTAT
TTTTTACCAATTGAAGTATTGGAATCGTCAATTTTAAAGTATATCTCTCTTTTACGTAAAGCCTGCGAGA
TCCTCTTAAGTATAGCGGGGAAGCCATCGTTATTCGATATTGTCGTAACAAATACTTTGATCGGCGCTAT
GCGGCCGCCACCGCGGTGGAGCTCCAGCTTTTGTTCCCTTTAGTGAGGGTTAATTGCGCGCTTGGCGAGA
CTCAAACAAGATATATTTTGCCCGCCTTACAGACGAAACTAGTTGGAGGTTATGGAGCATACTATCACGT
GGGCGGCCACTGGTGAGTTACTACACCCCAGGGGCAACGTTGATGCTCCTAAAAAACTCTGGCTGGACGC
AAGCCGTAACACCCGTGTCACTTCATAATCGTTTGCAATTCAGGGCTTGATCTACACATTACCCTGTTAT
CCCTATTAATTAATACGGTTATCCACAGAATCAGGGGATAACGCAGGAAAGAACATGTGAGCAAAAGGCC
AGCAAAAGGCCAGGAACCGTAAAAAGGCCGCGTTGCTGGCGTTTTTCCATAGGCTCCGCCCCCCTGACGA
GCATCACAAAAATCGACGCTCAAGTCAGAGGTGGCGAAACCCGACAGGACTATAAAGATACCAGGCGTTT
CCCCCTGGAAGCTCCCTCGTGCGCTCTCCTGTTCCGACCCTGCCGCTTACCGGATACCTGTCCGCCTTTC
TCCCTTCGGGAAGCGTGGCGCTTTCTCATAGCTCACGCTGTAGGTATCTCAGTTCGGTGTAGGTCGTTCG
CTCCAAGCTGGGCTGTGTGCACGAACCCCCCGTTCAGCCCGACCGCTGCGCCTTATCCGGTAACTATCGT
CTTGAGTCCAACCCGGTAAGACACGACTTATCGCCACTGGCAGCAGCCACTGGTAACAGGATTAGCAGAG
CGAGGTATGTAGGCGGTGCTACAGAGTTCTTGAAGTGGTGGCCTAACTACGGCTACACTAGAAGGACAGT
ATTTGGTATCTGCGCTCTGCTGAAGCCAGTTACCTTCGGAAAAAGAGTTGGTAGCTCTTGATCCGGCAAA
CAAACCACCGCTGGTAGCGGTGGTTTTTTTGTTTGCAAGCAGCAGATTACGCGCAGAAAAAAAGGATCTC
AAGAAGATCCTTTGATCTTTTCTACGGGGTCTGACGCTCAGTGGAACGAAAACTCACGTTAAGGGATTTT
GGTCATGAGATTATCAAAAAGGATCTTCACCTAGATCCTTTTAAATTAAAAATGAAGTTTTAAATCAATC
TAAAGTATATATGAGTAAACTTGGTCTGACAGTTACCAATGCTTAATCAGTGAGGCACCTATCTCAGCGA
TCTGTCTATTTCGTTCATCCATAGTTGCCTGACTCCCCGTCGTGTAGATAACTACGATACGGGAGGGCTT
ACCATCTGGCCCCAGTGCTGCAATGATACCGCGAGACCCACGCTCACCGGCTCCAGATTTATCAGCAATA
AACCAGCCAGCCGGAAGGGCCGAGCGCAGAAGTGGTCCTGCAACTTTATCCGCCTCCATCCAGTCTATTA
ATTGTTGCCGGGAAGCTAGAGTAAGTAGTTCGCCAGTTAATAGTTTGCGCAACGTTGTTGCCATTGCTAC
AGGCATCGTGGTGTCACGCTCGTCGTTTGGTATGGCTTCATTCAGCTCCGGTTCCCAACGATCAAGGCGA
GTTACATGATCCCCCATGTTGTGCAAAAAAGCGGTTAGCTCCTTCGGTCCTCCGATCGTTGTCAGAAGTA
AGTTGGCCGCAGTGTTATCACTCATGGTTATGGCAGCACTGCATAATTCTCTTACTGTCATGCCATCCGT
AAGATGCTTTTCTGTGACTGGTGAGTACTCAACCAAGTCATTCTGAGAATAGTGTATGCGGCGACCGAGT
TGCTCTTGCCCGGCGTCAATACGGGATAATACCGCGCCACATAGCAGAACTTTAAAAGTGCTCATCATTG
GAAAACGTTCTTCGGGGCGAAAACTCTCAAGGATCTTACCGCTGTTGAGATCCAGTTCGATGTAACCCAC
TCGTGCACCCAACTGATCTTCAGCATCTTTTACTTTCACCAGCGTTTCTGGGTGAGCAAAAACAGGAAGG
CAAAATGCCGCAAAAAAGGGAATAAGGGCGACACGGAAATGTTGAATACTCATACTCTTCCTTTTTCAAT
ATTATTGAAGCATTTATCAGGGTTATTGTCTCATGAGCGGATACATATTTGAATGTATTTAGAAAAATAA
ACAAATAGGGGTTCCGCGCACATTTCCCCGAAAAGTGCCACCTGAACGAAGCATCTGTGCTTCATTTTGT
AGAACAAAAATGCAACGCGAGAGCGCTAATTTTTCAAACAAAGAATCTGAGCTGCATTTTTACAGAACAG
AAATGCAACGCGAAAGCGCTATTTTACCAACGAAGAATCTGTGCTTCATTTTTGTAAAACAAAAATGCAA
CGCGAGAGCGCTAATTTTTCAAACAAAGAATCTGAGCTGCATTTTTACAGAACAGAAATGCAACGCGAGA
GCGCTATTTTACCAACAAAGAATCTATACTTCTTTTTTGTTCTACAAAAATGCATCCCGAGAGCGCTATT
TTTCTAACAAAGCATCTTAGATTACTTTTTTTCTCCTTTGTGCGCTCTATAATGCAGTCTCTTGATAACT
TTTTGCACTGTAGGTCCGTTAAGGTTAGAAGAAGGCTACTTTGGTGTCTATTTTCTCTTCCATAAAAAAA
GCCTGACTCCACTTCCCGCGTTTACTGATTACTAGCGAAGCTGCGGGTGCATTTTTTCAAGATAAAGGCA
TCCCCGATTATATTCTATACCGATGTGGATTGCGCATACTTTGTGAACAGAAAGTGATAGCGTTGATGAT
TCTTCATTGGTCAGAAAATTATGAACGGTTTCTTCTATTTTGTCTCTATATACTACGTATAGGAAATGTT
TACATTTTCGTATTGTTTTCGATTCACTCTATGAATAGTTCTTACTACAATTTTTTTGTCTAAAGAGTAA
TACTAGAGATAAACATAAAAAATGTAGAGGTCGAGTTTAGATGCAAGTTCAAGGAGCGAAAGGTGGATGG
GTAGGTTATATAGGGATATAGCACAGAGATATATAGCAAAGAGATACTTTTGAGCAATGTTTGTGGAAGC
GGTATTCGCAATATTTTAGTAGCTCGTTACAGTCCGGTGCGTTTTTGGTTTTTTGAAAGTGCGTCTTCAG
AGCGCTTTTGGTTTTCAAAAGCGCTCTGAAGTTCCTATACTTTCTAGAGAATAGGAACTTCGGAATAGGA
ACTTCAAAGCGTTTCCGAAAACGAGCGCTTCCGAAAATGCAACGCGAGCTGCGCACATACAGCTCACTGT
TCACGTCGCACCTATATCTGCGTGTTGCCTGTATATATATATACATGAGAAGAACGGCATAGTGCGTGTT
TATGCTTAAATGCGTACTTATATGCGTCTATTTATGTAGGATGAAAGGTAGTCTAGTACCTCCTGTGATA
TTATCCCATTCCATGCGGGGTATCGTATGCTTCCTTCAGCACTACCCTTTAGCTGTTCTATATGCTGCCA
CTCCTCAATTGGATTAGTCTCATCCTTCAATGCTATCATTTCCTTTGATATTGGATCATACTAAGAAACC
ATTATTATCATGACATTAACCTATAAAAATAGGCGTATCACGAGGCCCTTTCGTCTCGCGCGTTTCGGTG
ATGACGGTGAAAACCTCGGCGCGCCATTACCCTGTTATCCCTAATATACAACGCAAAGAAGCTGGAAAAT
TGGCGAGGGAATCCTGTTTCTGTCTATCCAAGAATGGGCATGAGGTGGCAACCGTCGTGCTAGCGTACAG
GGTGCACTTTGTAACCATTTGGGACACCGGACACTCGCTGTTTTCGAAATTACCCTTTAAGCGCGGGTAT
TGAACCAGGCTTATGCCCAAGATCGTAGCAAGCATTTAAATGACGGTATCGATAAGCTTGATATCGAATT
CCTGCAGCCCGGGGGATCCACTAGTTCTAGAGTTAATTAA
Features (pLannotate 1.2.2; 18 found; start..end, strand, type, name):
    516..1664    +  CDS            AsES: ASES_SARSR - Experimental evidence at protein level: Swiss-Prot protein existence level 1. Extracellular elicitor protein that induces a strong defense response in strawberry and confers both local and systemic plant resistance against the fungal pathogen Colletotricum acutatum, the casual agent of anthracnose disease (PubMed:23530047). AsES activates a cascade of defense responses, including calcium influx, oxidative burst, hypersensitive cell-death response (HR), accumulation of autofluorescent compounds, cell-wall reinforcement with callose and lignin deposition, salicylic acid accumulation
   1668..1967    +  terminator     ADH2 terminator: transcription terminator for the S. cerevisiae alcohol dehydrogenase 2 (ADH2) gene
   2658..3533    +  CDS            FUM3: FUM3_GIBM7 - Also known as FUM9 From Gibberella moniliformis (strain M3125 / FGSC 7600) (Maize ear and stalk rot fungus) (Fusarium verticillioides).
   3999..4214    +  promoter       URA3 promoter: S. cerevisiae URA3
   4215..5018    +  CDS            URA3: orotidine-5'-phosphate decarboxylase, required for uracil biosynthesis; S. cerevisiae URA3; yeast auxotrophic marker, counterselectable with 5-fluoroorotic acid (5-FOA)
   5097..5148    +  misc_feature   bom (fragment): basis of mobility region from pBR322
   7011..7178    +  CDS            CTR2 (fragment): CTR2_YEAST - Experimental evidence at protein level: Swiss-Prot protein existence level 1. Provides bioavailable copper via mobilization of vacuolar copper stores and export to the cytoplasm. From Saccharomyces cerevisiae (strain ATCC 204508 / S288c) (Baker's yeast).
   9320..9502    -  CDS            MHO1 (fragment): MHO1_YEAST - Experimental evidence at protein level: Swiss-Prot protein existence level 1. Plays a role in haploid invasive growth under conditions of nutrient insufficiency, suggesting that the function of the MEMO1 family in cell motility/invasion is conserved across species. From Saccharomyces cerevisiae (strain ATCC 204508 / S288c) (Baker's yeast).
  10359..10546   +  terminator     ADH1 terminator: S. cerevisiae ADH1; transcription terminator for the S. cerevisiae alcohol dehydrogenase 1 (ADH1) gene
  12877..13233   -  CDS            GRS2 (fragment): SYG2_YEAST - Experimental evidence at protein level: Swiss-Prot protein existence level 1. Catalyzes the ATP-dependent ligation of glycine to the 3'-end of its cognate tRNA, via the formation of an aminoacyl-adenylate intermediate (Gly-AMP) (PubMed:23816885). Also produces diadenosine tetraphosphate (Ap4A), a universal pleiotropic signaling molecule needed for cell regulation pathways, by direct condensation of 2 ATPs. Thereby, may play a special role in Ap4A homeostasis (By similarity). From Saccharomyces cerevisiae (strain ATCC 204508 / S288c) (Baker's yeast).
  13231..13254   -  misc_feature   MCS (fragment): pBluescript multiple cloning site
  13267..13285   -  promoter       T3 promoter: promoter for bacteriophage T3 RNA polymerase
  13624..14212   -  rep_origin     ori: high-copy-number ColE1/pMB1/pBR322/pUC origin of replication
  14383..15243   -  CDS            AmpR: β-lactamase; bla; confers resistance to ampicillin, carbenicillin, and related antibiotics
  15244..15348   -  promoter       AmpR promoter: bla
  15375..16717   -  rep_origin     2μ ori: yeast 2μ plasmid origin of replication
  16785..16817   +  CDS            rop (fragment): Rop protein, which maintains plasmids at low copy number; rop
  17052..17112   -  misc_feature   MCS (fragment): pBluescript multiple cloning site
