>Addgene plasmid #110667 | pCHKU33.2-2.2 | addgene full sequence | sequence record 211482 | Addgene NGS Result
AATGTTTTCAAGTCTCTTGTTGCTCAACCTATTGCCTCTGGCCATCGCGGCTCCAGCCAAGCGAGCTGAG
CCGGCACCACTCCTTGTCCCACGAGGTGACACTATCCCCGACAAGTATATTGTCAAGTACAAAGAGACAT
TTGATATGTCAGCTGCCGACATCACCATCAAGGAATACCATGCCAAGGCGGAGAAAACGTACTCTCACGT
CTTCAACGGATTCGCTGGCGCGTTGAACGCGACGTCCATTGAGACGCTTCGTAATCATCCTGCTGTTGAT
TTTATTGAAAACGATGCCACTGTCAAGATTAGCGCATTTGTCGAACAGCCGGGTGCCCCTTGGGGTCTGT
CTCGCATTTCGCACCGACAGCGCGGAGCAAGTAGCTACGCCTATGATGACAGTGCCGGTGAAGGCACATG
CGCGTATGTTATCGATACTGGAGTCGAGGCTTCGCATCCGAAATTCGAAGGTCGAGCCGAGTTTACTAGG
TCCTTTGTTGCCGGAGAGACTTCTGATCGCAACGGTCATGGCACCCACGTGGCCGGAACCATTGGCAGTA
AAGACTTTGGCGTGGCTAAGAAAACCAAAATCCGTGGAATCAAGGTTCTGAGTGACCAAGGCAGCGGCGA
TTACTCCGGCATTCTTGCCGGTATGGACTTTGCTATCCAAGACTCTCGAGAACGACCCTGCCCCAAGGGC
GTCGTCGCCAACATGAGCTTGGGAGGCGGCTATTCAGCTGCCATCAATCAGGCTGCTGCAAAGATGATCC
AGTCTGGTGTATTCCTTGCTGTTGCGGCAGGAAACGACGCGAAGGATGCCTCCCAAACGTCCCCTGCCTC
TGAGCCTAGTGTATGCACTGTAGGAGCAACGGATTCTTCTGATAGACTTTCCTCCTTTTCAAACTTCGGG
CCTGCTGTTGACATTCTTGCCCCTGGAAGCGATATCCTGTCAACTTGGATAGGTGGCGCTACTAAATCTA
TCTCTGGTACTTCCATGGCCACGCCACATATTGTTGGTCTTGGTGCCTACTTGGCTTCTTTGGAAGGCTT
CCCCGGTGCACAGGCTCTTTGCGAAAGAATTCGCTCCCTGGCTACAAAAAATACTATTAGCGGTGTCCCA
GGAGGAACTGTCAATTTGCTTGCTTTCAACGGGAATCCATCTGGATAAGCGGATCTCTTATGTCTTTACG
ATTTATAGTTTTCATTATCAAGTATGCCTATATTAGTATATAGCATCTTTAGATGACAGTGTTCGAAGTT
TCACGAATAAAAGATAATATTCTACTTTTTGCTCCCACCGCGTTTGCTAGCACGAGTGAACACCATCCCT
CGCCTGTGAGTTGTACCCATTCCTCTAAACTGTAGACATGGTAGCTTCAGCAGTGTTCGTTATGTACGGC
ATCCTCCAACAAACAGTCGGTTATAGTTTGTCCTGCTCCTCTGAATCGTCTCCCTCGATATTTCTCATTT
TCCTTCGCATGCCAGCATTGAAATGATCGAAGTTCAATGATGAAACGGTAATTCTTCTGTCATTTACTCA
TCTCATCTCATCAAGTTATATAATTCTATACGGATGTAATTTTTCACTTTTCGTCTTGACGTCCACCCTA
TAATTTCAATTATTGAACCCTCACGATCCAGTTCTCCAGTGACACAGCCTTTATCTGGTCAAACCTTTCT
TTCTAATCACCTATGCTGATGCTTAATTAAGGGATTTTTGTCTCCATCAACGGCATGCGCCCAAAAATGA
CGTTTTTTTTAACCCATAGACACGAAACTACCCATTTTCCACCGGCCTGACCTACCACCGGAACAACGGC
CATCTCCAACTTGCAAGTTGGGGAAATTAAGAGCATCGCAGGTTTAATGGAAGAAAAAAAAAAGGTACAG
CACAGCGCAAATGGAGTTAGTTCCCTTATGTCACACACTCACACACAGTCGGTCAGATCAAGCATACTGG
GTGCGTATAAATAGAGTGGCCATTGCCACCCTGTTTATCTCAAAATCTGTCTTGTTAGTGGTCTTCTCCC
TTTTTCAGGTTACAATTCTCTTGTTTCTACTTAGTATATAAGTATATCAAGCTATATTAAGCATACTATC
AACTGTCAACTCTATCCTCAAAATACAATACAAAATGTGGCGCATCCCAACGGACACCCCTCAAACTTCC
ACTCCCAACGGACGCACCAAGCTCCAGGAAGTCACCCCAGAAACCCCCTTGGACGAAATCTTCCAAAAGT
GGGGAGAAGATGGCGCCCTTGTCATCAAAGGCCTCCTCACCCCTGGTCAAGTAGCCGAATTCACCTCTGA
AATCGAACAAGTCATTGAAAAAACTCGGCGTGGCGCTCTGCTGGACCACCCGCTCCTTCAAGCCTTTCAC
GGCCGCCGAACGAAGCGCGCCGCCGGTCTCGCCAACCATAGCAAGGTGTTTCGCGAGAACCTTCTCGAGA
ACGACCTAGTTCATGCCATATGCCACCGCAACTACACTACGGGAGGCAACGCCGGCGATTACTGGCTGTC
CACGGGGTCAACTTTGTTTGCCGGCGGTCCGCAGGACCCGCAGGAGCTGCATCGAGACTTGAACAACTAC
CCTCCTGCCGTCTTGCTTGGCCCAGACTTTGACGATGTGCAAATGAACTTTCTGATTGCCCTCAGCCCGT
TCAGGGAGGACAACGGCGCGACCCGGGTCATCCCAGGGAGTCAGAAGTGGCCCTTTGACCAGCGCGGCAA
CCAGGAAATGACGATCCCGGCCATCATGGACCCGGGCGACTGCCTCCTTTTGAGTGGCAAGGTCGTGCAC
GGCATGGGTGCGAATACAACCACGGAGGAGCGAAAGGCATTGCAGCTGTCTGTTTGCGCAGGCTATCTGA
CGCCATCCGAGGCGCATCCGAGCATTGTCACCCTAGAGACTGCCAAGAAGCTGTCTCCAAGGGCGCAGCG
ATTTTTGGGTTTCCGGTCCCAGTACCCTAGGGGGTCACCTGGATTGTGGACCAAGGATTACACTGAGCTG
GCTTTGCATTTGGAACTGGATGATCTTGATGGCCTGATGGTTTATCTTCGTGACCTTGCGAAAAGTCATC
CAGTTGAAGACCCGGTTGGCAAATTGTTTTAGACAAATCGCTCTTAAATATATACCTAAAGAACATTAAA
GCTATATTATAAGCAAAGATACGTAAATTTTGCTTATATTATTATACACATATCATATTTCTATATTTTT
AAGATTTGGTTATATAATGTACGTAATGCAAAGGAAATAAATTTTATACATTATTGAACAGCGTCCAAGT
AACTACATTATGTGCACTAATAGTTTAGCGTCGTGAAGACTTTATTGTGTCGCGAAAAGTAAAAATTTTA
AAAATTAGAGCACCTTGAACTTGCGAAAAAGGTTCTCATCAACTGTTTAAAAGGAGGATATCAGGTCCTA
TTTCTGACAAACAATATACAAATTTAGTTTCAAAGATGAATCAGTGCGCGAAGGACATAACTCATTCAAT
TCAATTCATCATTTTTTTTTTATTCTTTTTTTTGATTTCGGTTTCCTTGAAATTTTTTTGATTCGGTAAT
CTCCGAACAGAAGGAAGAACGAAGGAAGGAGCACAGACTTAGATTGGTATATATACGCATATGTAGTGTT
GAAGAAACATGAAATTGCCCAGTATTCTTAACCCAACTGCACAGAACAAAAACCTGCAGGAAACGAAGAT
AAATCATGTCGAAAGCTACATATAAGGAACGTGCTGCTACTCATCCTAGTCCTGTTGCTGCCAAGCTATT
TAATATCATGCACGAAAAGCAAACAAACTTGTGTGCTTCATTGGATGTTCGTACCACCAAGGAATTACTG
GAGTTAGTTGAAGCATTAGGTCCCAAAATTTGTTTACTAAAAACACATGTGGATATCTTGACTGATTTTT
CCATGGAGGGCACAGTTAAGCCGCTAAAGGCATTATCCGCCAAGTACAATTTTTTACTCTTCGAAGACAG
AAAATTTGCTGACATTGGTAATACAGTCAAATTGCAGTACTCTGCGGGTGTATACAGAATAGCAGAATGG
GCAGACATTACGAATGCACACGGTGTGGTGGGCCCAGGTATTGTTAGCGGTTTGAAGCAGGCGGCAGAAG
AAGTAACAAAGGAACCTAGAGGCCTTTTGATGTTAGCAGAATTGTCATGCAAGGGCTCCCTATCTACTGG
AGAATATACTAAGGGTACTGTTGACATTGCGAAGAGCGACAAAGATTTTGTTATCGGCTTTATTGCTCAA
AGAGACATGGGTGGAAGAGATGAAGGTTACGATTGGTTGATTATGACACCCGGTGTGGGTTTAGATGACA
AGGGAGACGCATTGGGTCAACAGTATAGAACCGTGGATGATGTGGTCTCTACAGGATCTGACATTATTAT
TGTTGGAAGAGGACTATTTGCAAAGGGAAGGGATGCTAAGGTAGAGGGTGAACGTTACAGAAAAGCAGGC
TGGGAAGCATATTTGAGAAGATGCGGCCAGCAAAACTAAAAAACTGTATTATAAGTAAATGCATGTATAC
TAAACTCACAAATTAGAGCTTCAATTTAATTATATCAGTTATTACCCTATGCGGTGTGAAATACCGCACA
GATGCGTAAGGAGAAAATACCGCATCAGGATAGGAAAAAACCGAGCTTCCTTTCATCCGGCGCGGCTGTG
TTCTACATATCACTGAAGCTCCGGGTATTTTAAGTTATACAAGGGAAAGATGCCGGCTAGACTAGCAAGT
TTTAGGCTGCTTAACATTATGGATAGGCGGATAAAGGGCCCAAACAGGATTGTAAAGCTTAGACGCTTCT
GGTTGGACAATGGTACGTTTGTGTATTAAGTAAGGCTTGGCTGGGGATAGCAACATTGGGCAGAGTATAG
AAGACCACAAAAAAAAGGTATATAAGGGCAGAGAAGTCTTTGTAATGTGTGTAACTTCTCTTCCATGTGT
AATCAGTATTTCTACTTACTTCTTAAATATACAGAAGTAAGACAGATAACCAACAGCCTTTCCCAGATAT
ACATATATATCTTTATTTCAGCTTAAACAATAATTATATTTGTTTAACTCAAAAATAAAAAAAAAAAACC
AAACTCACGCAACTAATTATTCCATAATAAAATAACAACATGGCCAAATCCTATCATTTGTCCTTGGATA
TTGCTAAAGGCATCCCTAAGACTCTCCTTCTCAACCGACAACCCTCAATCTCTCACCTGAGAGCAAAAGA
AGGACGTGTGGATCACTCGATGATGAAGCGACCCGAGGATTTTCGCGGAAAGGCAAGTTTTCTGCTCTGC
GGGGATACCGTCTTTGTTACCGGGGGGTCTGGGGGATTGGGCAAAGCCATATCCCAGCAGTTAGCAGCCC
GAGGGGCCCATATCACAATTTTCTCCCGCAGGCCAGACGCACTTGCCAGGGCCAGAGAGGAGATACTTTC
CAAGTGTTTGACTGGGGATCAGGAGGTCAATACCGTCGCCATCGACATGGCGGATGCTTCAAAGGTTGAC
GAAGCATTTAGAAAACAGCCTCGGATTGCTGACGTCTTGTACTGTGTTGCCGGCGGTAACCATGCTGAGA
ACGGATTTCTCGTAGATATTAAGGCACAGGCTCTTGAAAGTTGCATGCGGAACAACTACTTTACCGCCGT
GTACGCAGCCAAGTCTCTGCTCGACATATGGACAGAGGATGATTTGAAAGGACCCATTCATCCCCGCCCT
GACCCCAGGATACGTCAGATTGTCTTTGTCACAAGCGCCGCCGCGTTTTTGGGTTCTCCGGGCTCCATTT
CTTACACTCCGGCCAAGTGTGCAACCCGCGCCTTTGCGGATACTCTGCGGTTGGAAGTGCTGCGGTACTG
CTGCCCCGAGTCGACCTACTCGATCCACTGCGCCTTTCCAGGGGACTTTGTATCCCCTGGATTTGTCTTC
GAACAGAAGACCAAGACGAATCTCACAAAGCGCATTCAGGGTCTCGACGGCTACACCATGTCGGAGCTCG
AAGCTCGGTTCCCATCTTCGGACAAGATCGCTTCACTCATCACTTCCGCCGTGGACAGGGGCGATTTCAT
CATCTGTGACGGCTCGCTGGCTGGCTCATTGCTCTTCACCAACATGATTGGGCCGTCACCAAAGAGGGGA
TTGGGCATTGTGGATTCTTTGCTTTCTGTATTTACCGGGTGTCTTCTCTGGCCATATCTCAGGTGGAAAT
GGGAGTCCATGACCCGCAAGGACGGCGAAGAGCACAGAAGAGCTAGGTGAAGTGCTTTTAACTAAGAATT
ATTAGTCTTTTCTGCTTATTTTTTCATCATAGTTTAGAACACTTTATATTAACGAATAGTTTATGAATCT
ATTTAGGTTTAAAAATTGATACAGTTTTATAAGTTACTTTTTCAAAGACTCGTGCTGTCTATTGCATAAT
GCACTGGAAGGAGAAAAAAAAGGTGCACACGCGTGGCTTTTTCTTGAATTTGCAGTTTGAAAAATAACTA
CATGGATGATAAGAAAACATGGAGTACAGTCACTTTGAGAACCTTCAATCAGCTGGTAACGTCTTCGTTA
ATTGGATACTCAAAAAAGATGGATAGCATGAATCACAAGATGGAAGGAAATGCGGGCCACGACCACAGTG
ATATGCATATGGGAGATGGAGATGATACCTCCATTGGGCCGATGAAGTTAGTCGACGGATAGAAGCGGTT
GTCCCCTTTCCCGGCGAGCCGGCAGTCGGGCCGAGGTTCGGATAAATTTTGTATTGTGTTTTGATTCTGT
CATGAGTATTACTTATGTTCTCTTTAGGTAACCCCAGGTTAATCAATCACAGTTTCATACCGGCTAGTAT
TCAAATTATGACTTTTCTTCTGCAGTGTCAGCCTTACGACGATTATCTATGAGCTTTGAATATAGTTTGC
CGTGATTCGTATCTTTAATTGGATAATAAAATGCGAAGGATCGATGACCCTTATTATTATTTTTCTACAC
TGGCTACCGATTTAACTCATCTTCTTGAAAGTATATAAGTAACAGTAAAATATACCGTACTTCTGCTAAT
GTTATTTGTCCCTTATTTTTCTTTTCTTGTCTTATGCTATAGTACCTAAGAATAACGACTATTGTTTTGA
ACTAAACAAAGTAGTAAAAGCACATAAAAGAATTAAGAAAATGGATTTCCTGGCGGATTTTATCAAGGCT
CAGAAGATCAAGGGGCCCCAGATGAAAGATGCCCCAACCTTCTACCGCAACCTCGAGGAGGCTTTGGACC
TCCGGCGATCCGATCATGGCATGTTCACCAACGGTATGAAGAGTCCCTGGAAGTCAGGCAAGGCCGTCGA
CTTTTGCTCCAACGATCTTCTGTCCCTGGGAAAGACGGGACTGCTTCGCAAGGAGTTCCTCAACGAGCTG
GGCCGTAACTCCGACTTCCCCATCTATGCAGGAGGTTCGCGCCTGGTGGACGGGAACTACGATTACATTG
AACAAGTTGAGCAGGAAATTGCCGCCTTCCACGGCGCTGAGATGTCACTCATTGTCGGCTCCGGTTTCGA
GGCTAACAATGCCATCTACTCGGCAATCCCACGCCCCGGCGACGCCATAGTCTACGACGAGCTCGTCCAC
GCCAGCGTCCATGACGGCATGACGCACTCGCTGGCCTTGACCAAGGTTGCCTTCCGCCATAATGATGTCG
ACGCCTTGAGAGATGCGCTAGTAGAACTTGTCGACTCACAGCCCTTGATCAAGGACGGCTCGCGCACGGT
TCTTATATCCGTCGAGTCCGTGTACAGCATGGATGGTGACGTTTGCCCTCTACGCGAGATGCTTGAGATT
TCCCGCGAAGTGTGCCCCAAGATGAATTTTGCTTTTATTGTCGACGAAGCCCATGCTACGGGGATAATTG
GCCCCAAGGGCGTAGGACTTGTCAGTCTCTTAGGTCTCGAGAAGGAGATTGCTATTCGACTCCATACATA
TGGAAAGGCTTTGGCCTCGACAGGAGCCGCCATTTTGAGCAACGGAACGGTTCGAACGGCTCTGCTCAAT
TTTGCCCGCTCCGTCATCTACACCACTGGCCCTTCCTTTCCTTCGGTTGCATGTATTCGAGCAGCCTACA
ACTTGATGCGCAACGGAGAAACGACAAAGTTACAAAACAGCATCCAGCATCTCGTGAAGCACTTTTTCGA
AACCATCACGTCGAACCCTGTGTGGGAAAAAGCCAGCGAGATGGGGATTCTGGCCATCCCTCTGGTCGAC
GATTGGGAAGGACGCGAGTTCCAGACGCACATTGTACCCCTCTGGACACGGCAGCGGTATAACTGGTGGC
TCGTATTCCATCTGCAGTTGGCGGGAATTGCGGCCGTCCCCATTGACTACCCCACGGTTCCAAAGGGCCA
GAGCAGGATTCGGATCATGGTTCATAGCGCCAACACGGAGGCCGAGGTCGATTTTCTTGCCAGCACCATA
TGTGAATGGGCACAAGAGATGATTGGCATTGAGGAGTCGGGGGAGGTCAAGGGAAAGACGCCCAAAGCCG
CTCAGAAAATCTACGCCTTGATGGCTGCTGCTAGCGCTTGAATTTAACTCCTTAAGTTACTTTAATGATT
TAGTTTTTATTATTAATAATTCATGCTCATGACATCTCATATACACGTTTATAAAACTTAAATAGATTGA
AAATGTATTAAAGATTCCTCAGGGATTCGATTTTTTTGGAAGTTTTTGTTTTTTTTTCCTTGAGATGCTG
TAGTATTTGGGAACAATTATACAATCGAAAGATATATGCTTACATTCGACCGTTTTAGCCGTGATCATTA
TCCTATAGTAACATAACCTGAAGCATAACTGACACTACTATCATCAATACTTGTCACATGAGAACTCTGT
GAATAATTAGGCCACTGAAATTTGATGCCTGAAGGACCGGCATCACGGATTTTCGATAAAGCACTTAGTA
TCACACTAATTGGCTTTTCGCTAGTCTTATCTAAAAATTGCCTTTATAGTCCGTCTCTCCAGTCACGGCC
TGTGTAACTGATTAATCCTGCCTTTCTAATCACCATTCTACTGTTTAATTAAGGGATTTTGTCTTCATCA
ACGGCTTCCGCCCAAAAAAAAGTATGACGTTTTGCCCGCAGGCGTGAAGCTGCCCATCTTCACGGGCCTG
ACCTCCTCTGCCGGAACACCGGCCATCTCCAACTCATAAATTGGAGAAATAAGAGAATTTCAGATTTTCA
GAGGATGAAAAAAAAAAGGTAGAGAGCATAAAAATGGGGTTCACTTTTTGGCAAAGTTACAGTATGCTTA
TTACATATAAATAGAGTGCCGATAATGGCTTTTTTTCATCTTCGAAATACGCTTGCTACTGCTCTTCCAG
CGTTTTTATTACTTCTTTCTTGTTTCTCCTTAGTATATAAAATATCAAGCTACAACAAGCATACAATCAA
CTGTCAACTGTCAATTATATTATAATACACTATGCTCGGCTTTGCCAAAACCCTTCTTCTTGCTACCCAG
CTGGCATATTTTGCCAGTGCGTCGCCCACCCTCAACAATAACAATAAGCTTACGAGCAAATGGCCCGTGT
GTATCCCTCCCCCAACACAAGTCTCAACCAAGCGAACGCCGACTGAGAAGCGAGACGCCAGCGTTACGAC
TCCGTTGCCCACCCAGCCAGGCATGGTTGGCAACTGCAACAAGTTCTGCTGGATAGAGAATGGCGACATC
TGCGGGCAGATTGCTGAGAGCAATGACATTTCCACTAAGCAATTCATCCAATGGAACAAAGGCGCTGGTC
CGGATTGCCTCACTCTCTGGGCGAAAACATATGGTTGCGTGGGCGTTACGGACTCGTAAGCGAATTTCTT
ATGATTTATGATTTTTATTATTAAATAAGTTATAAAAAAAATAAGTGTATACAAATTTTAAAGTGACTCT
TAGGTTTTAAAACGAAAATTCTTATTCTTGAGTAACTCTTTCCTGTAGGTCAGGTTGCTTTCTCAGGTAT
AGCATGAGGTCGCTCTTATTGACCACACCTCTACCGGCATGCCTCTCAAATCTTTTAGCGCCAAGGACTC
CAACTAATTGTATCTTGAATTTGCCTTTACGATCCGTTTGTCCAGTCACGGCATGTATATCTTATTAATC
CTGCCTTTCTAATCACGTATTCTAATGTTCAATTAAGGGATTTTATCTTCATCAACGGCTCCCACGCAAA
AAATGACGTTTTGCACACAGACACGAAATACACCTTCCACCGGAACAACGGCCATCTCCAACTTATAAGT
TGGGGAAATAAGACAATTTCAGACTTCAGAGAATGAAAAAAAAAAAAGGTACATCACAGATGGGGTTCAG
GTTTGCTACAATTGCAGGGAGCCTGTCACATATAAATAGACCTCCAGTGATGATATCTTTCAGTCTTCAA
ACGTCTCTTGTCACAGTTCTGGTCGTTCTATATCACATCTCTCTTGGTTCTACTTATTGTCTATAATATC
AAGCTACAGCAAGCATACAATCAACTATCTACCATACCATAATACACAATGGATCAACAACCAGAACCGG
ACCACGGACAAAATATCAGGCGAAGGCGTAGTCGGCAGTCGTCTGCGGCGCCGTCCGTCCAGCTAGAAGC
GAATGCAGCTCCTGCTTTACCTCAACGGGCAGGACGGCCGCTTTCCTTTTGGCTCGCCTTTTCCGGTCTA
TGTATCAACACGTTTCTCTTCGCTCTCGACTCGTCCACTCTCTCCGTGGCTCTTCCAGCCATTGCGCACG
AGTTGCATGGCACAACTTTCGAGTCGTTCTGGGCCGGAATCGCGTACCTTCTTTGCGTGGTCATCACCCA
GCCATTGTACACCTCACTGTCCGACGTCTTCGGTCGCAAGCCTCTGCTCTATGCCGCTCTCCTGCTCTTT
GCCATCGGCTCGCTAGTCTTTGGTCTTGCCAAGAACATGACGTATATCATTGTCGGCCGAGCGTTTCAGG
GCTTTGGGGGCGGGGGTATGGATCTGCTAAGCGAGATCATCATAACGGATATAACGACGCTGCAGGAGCG
TGCCATGTTTCTCGGGCTGCTGGCTATTCCCATCGCCATTGGGACCATCATCGGTCCAACTATCGGCGCC
GTCTTCAGCGAATTCATCTCTTGGCGATGGATCGGCTACGCAAACTTGCCCTTTGTCGGAGTCTCGTTCC
CCATCACATTCTTTTTCCTTCGTCTCCGTACGGTCAACGACTCCCTCATGGACGATGTGAAGAGGCTGGA
TTGGGGTGGCATGGCTCTCTCCTTCACCGGAATGATTCTTTTCGTGCTACCTCTTAGTTGGGGCGGCGCC
TTGTACTCGTGGGCCTCATGGCAGACACTTGTCCCGTTGATTATGGGAATCCTTATTCTGGTTGGTTACT
TTGCCTACGAGTCACTACCCGCCGCTCCGATCATGCCCTATCGATTGCTACGATCTACAACAGCCAAGGC
GACACTGCTGGGGAACTTTATGCAAGGCTTCGTTCTCTTCCCGCTGCAACAGTACTTGTTGCTCTTGTTC
CAGGCAGTCTACCTACTGAGCCAAATCGACACGGCTGTGGAGCTGCTCCCTACCAGCATCACATGCGTCT
TGGCCGCCAGTGGTGTGGTCATCACCATAGGTCTACTCAAATCTGGATATCTATGGAGTATCAGACTGTT
CTGGGTTGTCCTCACAGTGGGCACCGGCCTTGTCGCCCTGTTAGATGAAGGCTCCCCCCGTGCTATGCGA
ATGGCCATCCCCATCATCTGGGGCGCGGGTATAGGCGCATTGTTGCGTCTCCTCCACCTTCCAATGCAAG
CAAGTGTCGAAAACGTGGATGACACGGGGCTGGCCGTCGGGCTCGTCCTTTGGTTTCGCCTGGTGGGAGG
CCTCCTCGGACTCGCCGTCTCATCCTCAATATTTATCAGTGTCTTTGCCAAGTCCATTGCCGGCGTTGAC
AACCTCCCCGAGTCTCTTGCTCCCCTGAGAGAAGCGAGCCGGGCCATTAGCTTTATACCAACGCTGAGGG
ATCTGGGTCTTTCCCGGGACGTGTTGGGCCTAGTCTTGGGAGCTTACCACAAAGCTTTCCAGACAGTATT
TTACGCAATGACTGCCTTTGGCGGTGTTGGTTTCGTAAGCTCACTATTTACCAAGGAGCTCACTCTGCAG
AAAAGCGACCTTGGCCGGCAGGCGTTTGAGGGACAGCAATTATTACCCTAAGGAGATTGATAAGACTTTT
CTAGTTGCATATCTTTTATATTTAAATCTTATCTATTAGTTAATTTTTTGTAATTTATCCTTATATATAG
TCTGGTTATTCTAAAATATCATTTCAGTATCTAAAAATTCCCCTCTTTTTTCAGTTATATCTTAACAGGC
GACAGTCCAAATGTTGATTTATCCCAGTCCGATTCATCAGGGTTGTGAAGCATTTTGTCAATGGTCGAAA
TCACATCAGTAATAGTGCCTCTTACTTGCCTCATAGAATTTCTTTCTCTTAACGTCACCGTTTGGTCTTT
TATAGTTTCGAAATCTATGGTGATACCAAATGGTGTTCCCAATTCATCGTTACGGGCGTATTTTTTACCA
ATTGAAGTATTGGAATCGTCAATTTTAAAGTATATCTCTCTTTTACGTAAAGCCTGCGAGATCCTCTTAA
GTATAGCGGGGAAGCCATCGTTATTCGATATTGTCGTAACAAATACTTTGATCGGCGCTATGCGGCCGCC
ACCGCGGTGGAGCTCCAGCTTTTGTTCCCTTTAGTGAGGGTTAATTGCGCGCTTGGCGAGACTCAAACAA
GATATATTTTGCCCGCCTTACAGACGAAACTAGTTGGAGGTTATGGAGCATACTATCACGTGGGCGGCCA
CTGGTGAGTTACTACACCCCAGGGGCAACGTTGATGCTCCTAAAAAACTCTGGCTGGACGCAAGCCGTAA
CACCCGTGTCACTTCATAATCGTTTGCAATTCAGGGCTTGATCTACACATTACCCTGTTATCCCTATTAA
TTAATACGGTTATCCACAGAATCAGGGGATAACGCAGGAAAGAACATGTGAGCAAAAGGCCAGCAAAAGG
CCAGGAACCGTAAAAAGGCCGCGTTGCTGGCGTTTTTCCATAGGCTCCGCCCCCCTGACGAGCATCACAA
AAATCGACGCTCAAGTCAGAGGTGGCGAAACCCGACAGGACTATAAAGATACCAGGCGTTTCCCCCTGGA
AGCTCCCTCGTGCGCTCTCCTGTTCCGACCCTGCCGCTTACCGGATACCTGTCCGCCTTTCTCCCTTCGG
GAAGCGTGGCGCTTTCTCATAGCTCACGCTGTAGGTATCTCAGTTCGGTGTAGGTCGTTCGCTCCAAGCT
GGGCTGTGTGCACGAACCCCCCGTTCAGCCCGACCGCTGCGCCTTATCCGGTAACTATCGTCTTGAGTCC
AACCCGGTAAGACACGACTTATCGCCACTGGCAGCAGCCACTGGTAACAGGATTAGCAGAGCGAGGTATG
TAGGCGGTGCTACAGAGTTCTTGAAGTGGTGGCCTAACTACGGCTACACTAGAAGAACAGTATTTGGTAT
CTGCGCTCTGCTGAAGCCAGTTACCTTCGGAAAAAGAGTTGGTAGCTCTTGATCCGGCAAACAAACCACC
GCTGGTAGCGGTGGTTTTTTTGTTTGCAAGCAGCAGATTACGCGCAGAAAAAAAGGATCTCAAGAAGATC
CTTTGATCTTTTCTACGGGGTCTGACGCTCAGTGGAACGAAAACTCACGTTAAGGGATTTTGGTCATGAG
ATTATCAAAAAGGATCTTCACCTAGATCCTTTTAAATTAAAAATGAAGTTTTAAATCAATCTAAAGTATA
TATGAGTAAACTTGGTCTGACAGTTACCAATGCTTAATCAGTGAGGCACCTATCTCAGCGATCTGTCTAT
TTCGTTCATCCATAGTTGCCTGACTCCCCGTCGTGTAGATAACTACGATACGGGAGGGCTTACCATCTGG
CCCCAGTGCTGCAATGATACCGCGAGACCCACGCTCACCGGCTCCAGATTTATCAGCAATAAACCAGCCA
GCCGGAAGGGCCGAGCGCAGAAGTGGTCCTGCAACTTTATCCGCCTCCATCCAGTCTATTAATTGTTGCC
GGGAAGCTAGAGTAAGTAGTTCGCCAGTTAATAGTTTGCGCAACGTTGTTGCCATTGCTACAGGCATCGT
GGTGTCACGCTCGTCGTTTGGTATGGCTTCATTCAGCTCCGGTTCCCAACGATCAAGGCGAGTTACATGA
TCCCCCATGTTGTGCAAAAAAGCGGTTAGCTCCTTCGGTCCTCCGATCGTTGTCAGAAGTAAGTTGGCCG
CAGTGTTATCACTCATGGTTATGGCAGCACTGCATAATTCTCTTACTGTCATGCCATCCGTAAGATGCTT
TTCTGTGACTGGTGAGTACTCAACCAAGTCATTCTGAGAATAGTGTATGCGGCGACCGAGTTGCTCTTGC
CCGGCGTCAATACGGGATAATACCGCGCCACATAGCAGAACTTTAAAAGTGCTCATCATTGGAAAACGTT
CTTCGGGGCGAAAACTCTCAAGGATCTTACCGCTGTTGAGATCCAGTTCGATGTAACCCACTCGTGCACC
CAACTGATCTTCAGCATCTTTTACTTTCACCAGCGTTTCTGGGTGAGCAAAAACAGGAAGGCAAAATGCC
GCAAAAAAGGGAATAAGGGCGACACGGAAATGTTGAATACTCATACTCTTCCTTTTTCAATATTATTGAA
GCATTTATCAGGGTTATTGTCTCATGAGCGGATACATATTTGAATGTATTTAGAAAAATAAACAAATAGG
GGTTCCGCGCACATTTCCCCGAAAAGTGCCACCTGAACGAAGCATCTGTGCTTCATTTTGTAGAACAAAA
ATGCAACGCGAGAGCGCTAATTTTTCAAACAAAGAATCTGAGCTGCATTTTTACAGAACAGAAATGCAAC
GCGAAAGCGCTATTTTACCAACGAAGAATCTGTGCTTCATTTTTGTAAAACAAAAATGCAACGCGAGAGC
GCTAATTTTTCAAACAAAGAATCTGAGCTGCATTTTTACAGAACAGAAATGCAACGCGAGAGCGCTATTT
TACCAACAAAGAATCTATACTTCTTTTTTGTTCTACAAAAATGCATCCCGAGAGCGCTATTTTTCTAACA
AAGCATCTTAGATTACTTTTTTTCTCCTTTGTGCGCTCTATAATGCAGTCTCTTGATAACTTTTTGCACT
GTAGGTCCGTTAAGGTTAGAAGAAGGCTACTTTGGTGTCTATTTTCTCTTCCATAAAAAAAGCCTGACTC
CACTTCCCGCGTTTACTGATTACTAGCGAAGCTGCGGGTGCATTTTTTCAAGATAAAGGCATCCCCGATT
ATATTCTATACCGATGTGGATTGCGCATACTTTGTGAACAGAAAGTGATAGCGTTGATGATTCTTCATTG
GTCAGAAAATTATGAACGGTTTCTTCTATTTTGTCTCTATATACTACGTATAGGAAATGTTTACATTTTC
GTATTGTTTTCGATTCACTCTATGAATAGTTCTTACTACAATTTTTTTGTCTAAAGAGTAATACTAGAGA
TAAACATAAAAAATGTAGAGGTCGAGTTTAGATGCAAGTTCAAGGAGCGAAAGGTGGATGGGTAGGTTAT
ATAGGGATATAGCACAGAGATATATAGCAAAGAGATACTTTTGAGCAATGTTTGTGGAAGCGGTATTCGC
AATATTTTAGTAGCTCGTTACAGTCCGGTGCGTTTTTGGTTTTTTGAAAGTGCGTCTTCAGAGCGCTTTT
GGTTTTCAAAAGCGCTCTGAAGTTCCTATACTTTCTAGAGAATAGGAACTTCGGAATAGGAACTTCAAAG
CGTTTCCGAAAACGAGCGCTTCCGAAAATGCAACGCGAGCTGCGCACATACAGCTCACTGTTCACGTCGC
ACCTATATCTGCGTGTTGCCTGTATATATATATACATGAGAAGAACGGCATAGTGCGTGTTTATGCTTAA
ATGCGTACTTATATGCGTCTATTTATGTAGGATGAAAGGTAGTCTAGTACCTCCTGTGATATTATCCCAT
TCCATGCGGGGTATCGTATGCTTCCTTCAGCACTACCCTTTAGCTGTTCTATATGCTGCCACTCCTCAAT
TGGATTAGTCTCATCCTTCAATGCTATCATTTCCTTTGATATTGGATCATACTAAGAAACCATTATTATC
ATGACATTAACCTATAAAAATAGGCGTATCACGAGGCCCTTTCGTCTCGCGCGTTTCGGTGATGACGGTG
AGCGCGTTTCGGTGATGACGGTGAAAACCTCGGCGCGCCATTACCCTGTTATCCCTAATATACAACGCAA
AGAAGCTGGAAAATTGGCGAGGGAATCCTGTTTCTGTCTATCCAAGAATGGGCATGAGGTGGCAACCGTC
GTGCTAGCGTACAGGGTGCACTTTGTAACCATTTGGGACACCGGACACTCGCTGTTTTCGAAATTACCCT
TTAAGCGCGGGTATTGAACCAGGCTTATGCCCAAGATCGTAGCAAGCATTTAAATGACGGTATCGATAAG
CTTGATATCGAATTCCTGCAGCCCGGGGGATCCACTAGTTCTAGATTAATTAATATCTAAAAATTGCCTT
ATGATCCGTCTCTCCGGTTACAGCCTGTGTAACTGATTAATCCTGCCTTTCTAATCACCATTCTAATGTT
TTAATTAAGGGATTTTGTCTTCATTAACGGCTTTCGCTCATAAAAATGTTATGACGTTTTGCCCGCAGGC
GGGAAACCATCCACTTCACGAGACTGATCTCCTCTGCCGGAACACCGGGCATCTCCAACTTATAAGTTGG
AGAAATAAGAGAATTTCAGATTGAGAGAATGAAAAAAAAAAAAAAAAAAAAGGCAGAGGAGAGCATAGAA
ATGGGGTTCACTTTTTGGTAAAGCTATAGCATGCCTATCACATATAAATAGAGTGCCAGTAGCGACTTTT
TTCACACTCGAAATACTCTTACTACTGCTCTCTTGTTGTTTTTATCACTTCTTGTTTCTTCTTGGTAAAT
AGAATATCAAGCTACAAAAAGCATACAATCAACTATCAACTATTAACTATATCGTAATACAC
Features (pLannotate 1.2.2; 19 found; start..end, strand, type, name):
     17..1165    +  CDS            AsES: ASES_SARSR - Experimental evidence at protein level: Swiss-Prot protein existence level 1. Extracellular elicitor protein that induces a strong defense response in strawberry and confers both local and systemic plant resistance against the fungal pathogen Colletotricum acutatum, the casual agent of anthracnose disease (PubMed:23530047). AsES activates a cascade of defense responses, including calcium influx, oxidative burst, hypersensitive cell-death response (HR), accumulation of autofluorescent compounds, cell-wall reinforcement with callose and lignin deposition, salicylic acid accumulation
   1169..1468    +  terminator     ADH2 terminator: transcription terminator for the S. cerevisiae alcohol dehydrogenase 2 (ADH2) gene
   2159..3034    +  CDS            FUM3: FUM3_GIBM7 - Also known as FUM9 From Gibberella moniliformis (strain M3125 / FGSC 7600) (Maize ear and stalk rot fungus) (Fusarium verticillioides).
   3500..3715    +  promoter       URA3 promoter: S. cerevisiae URA3
   3716..4519    +  CDS            URA3: orotidine-5'-phosphate decarboxylase, required for uracil biosynthesis; S. cerevisiae URA3; yeast auxotrophic marker, counterselectable with 5-fluoroorotic acid (5-FOA)
   4598..4649    +  misc_feature   bom (fragment): basis of mobility region from pBR322
   6512..6679    +  CDS            CTR2 (fragment): CTR2_YEAST - Experimental evidence at protein level: Swiss-Prot protein existence level 1. Provides bioavailable copper via mobilization of vacuolar copper stores and export to the cytoplasm. From Saccharomyces cerevisiae (strain ATCC 204508 / S288c) (Baker's yeast).
   8821..9003    -  CDS            MHO1 (fragment): MHO1_YEAST - Experimental evidence at protein level: Swiss-Prot protein existence level 1. Plays a role in haploid invasive growth under conditions of nutrient insufficiency, suggesting that the function of the MEMO1 family in cell motility/invasion is conserved across species. From Saccharomyces cerevisiae (strain ATCC 204508 / S288c) (Baker's yeast).
   9860..10047   +  terminator     ADH1 terminator: S. cerevisiae ADH1; transcription terminator for the S. cerevisiae alcohol dehydrogenase 1 (ADH1) gene
  12378..12734   -  CDS            GRS2 (fragment): SYG2_YEAST - Experimental evidence at protein level: Swiss-Prot protein existence level 1. Catalyzes the ATP-dependent ligation of glycine to the 3'-end of its cognate tRNA, via the formation of an aminoacyl-adenylate intermediate (Gly-AMP) (PubMed:23816885). Also produces diadenosine tetraphosphate (Ap4A), a universal pleiotropic signaling molecule needed for cell regulation pathways, by direct condensation of 2 ATPs. Thereby, may play a special role in Ap4A homeostasis (By similarity). From Saccharomyces cerevisiae (strain ATCC 204508 / S288c) (Baker's yeast).
  12732..12755   -  misc_feature   MCS (fragment): pBluescript multiple cloning site
  12768..12786   -  promoter       T3 promoter: promoter for bacteriophage T3 RNA polymerase
  13125..13713   -  rep_origin     ori: high-copy-number ColE1/pMB1/pBR322/pUC origin of replication
  13884..14744   -  CDS            AmpR: β-lactamase; bla; confers resistance to ampicillin, carbenicillin, and related antibiotics
  14745..14849   -  promoter       AmpR promoter: bla
  14876..16218   -  rep_origin     2μ ori: yeast 2μ plasmid origin of replication
  16286..16311   +  CDS            rop (fragment): Rop protein, which maintains plasmids at low copy number; rop
  16312..16341   +  CDS            rop (fragment): Rop protein, which maintains plasmids at low copy number; rop
  16576..16635   -  misc_feature   MCS (fragment): pBluescript multiple cloning site
