[The description below was written by a language model from this plasmid's Addgene catalogue record and pLannotate feature annotations shown in this document.]
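Description:
pCHKU33.2-2.2 is a roughly 17 kb yeast expression plasmid built on the pCHINT2A backbone and designed to express part of a fungal biosynthetic gene cluster in Saccharomyces cerevisiae. It is an E. coli–yeast shuttle vector. A high-copy ColE1/pUC-type origin and an ampicillin resistance gene (bla, with its own promoter) support propagation in bacteria. The yeast 2μ origin provides episomal multicopy maintenance, and URA3 under its native promoter gives uracil-prototrophy selection and can be counterselected with 5-FOA.

The payload is six open reading frames described as the tailoring genes for cluster PKS9 from Metarhizium anisopliae, with stated sizes of 1167, 978, 1131, 1401, 378 and 1683 bp. Each ORF has its own promoter: ADH2 promoters from S. cerevisiae, S. bayanus, S. paradoxus and S. kudriavzevii, plus the PCK1 and MLS1 promoters. These promoters are generally glucose-repressed and become active as cells shift to non-fermentable carbon. Using orthologous ADH2 promoters from related species allows coordinated expression of several genes while limiting sequence repeats that could recombine.

Automated annotation does not label these promoters. It finds ADH2 and ADH1 terminators, along with short fragments matching the yeast genes CTR2, MHO1 and GRS2, which probably reflect genomic sequence flanking the promoter or terminator parts. Two ORFs show homology hits, to a fungal AsES elicitor protein and to the Fusarium fumonisin cluster protein FUM3, but the record does not state their actual functions. The depositor and sequencing-derived records differ slightly in length and start coordinate but have the same feature layout. The name and insert description suggest the plasmid is meant to be used alongside a construct carrying the core PKS gene, for natural product discovery by heterologous expression.
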