Addgene plasmid #110667: pCHKU33.2-2.2
Purpose: Expression of a fungal biosynthetic gene cluster
Depositing lab: Ronald Davis. Depositing organization: Stanford University. Publication: HEx: A heterologous expression platform for the discovery of fungal natural products. Harvey CJB, Tang M, Schlecht U, Horecka J, Fischer CR, Lin HC, Li J, Naughton B, Cherry J, Miranda M, Li YF, Chu AM, Hennessy JR, Vandova GA, Inglis D, Aiyar RS, Steinmetz LM, Davis RW, Medema MH, Sattely E, Khosla C, St Onge RP, Tang Y, Hillenmeyer ME. Sci Adv. 2018 Apr 11;4(4):eaar5459. doi: 10.1126/sciadv.aar5459. eCollection 2018 Apr. PubMed 29651464.
Backbone
  Vector backbone: pCHINT2A
  Vector type: Yeast Expression
  Selectable markers: URA3
Growth in bacteria
  Bacterial resistance: Ampicillin, 100 μg/mL
  Growth temperature: 37°C
  Growth strain: DH5alpha
  Copy number: High Copy
Gene/Insert
  Gene/Insert name: S_cerevisiae_ADH2-ORF1, S_bayanus_ADH2-ORF2, PCK1-ORF3, MLS1-ORF4, S_paradoxus_ADH2-ORF5, S_kudeiaveseii_ADH2-ORF6 (alt name: Tailoring genes for cluster PKS9)
  Species: Metarhizium anisopliae
  Cloning method: Unknown
Terms and licenses: Academic/Nonprofit Terms; Industry Terms: Not Available to Industry
Depositor comments: Insert sizes: 1167, 978, 1131, 1401, 378, 1683
How to cite: pCHKU33.2-2.2 was a gift from Ronald Davis (Addgene plasmid # 110667 ; http://n2t.net/addgene:110667 ; RRID:Addgene_110667)
